>Addgene plasmid #20734 | pgk-ATG-frt | addgene full sequence | sequence record 496838 | Addgene NGS Result
CTAAATTGTAAGCGTTAATATTTTGTTAAAATTCGCGTTAAATTTTTGTTAAATCAGCTCATTTTTTAAC
CAATAGGCCGAAATCGGCAAAATCCCTTATAAATCAAAAGAATAGACCGAGATAGGGT
[37 nt withheld, positions 129-165]
AAAGAACGTGGACTCCAACGTCAAAGG
[49 nt withheld, positions 193-241]
T
[91 nt withheld, positions 243-333]
G
[124 nt withheld, positions 335-458]
CCCATTCGCCATTCAGGCTGCGCAACTGTTGGGAAGGGCGATCGGTGCGGGCCTCTTCGCTATTACGCCA
GCTGGCGAAAGGGGGATGTGCTGCAAGGCGATTAAGTTGGGTAACGCCAGGGTTTTCCCAGTCACGACGT
TGTAAAACGACGGCCAGTGAATTGTAATACGACTCACTATAGGGCGAATTGGAGCTCCACCGCGGTGGCG
GCCGCTCTAGAACTAGTGGATCCCCCGGGCTGCAGGAATTAATTCGTCGACCTCGAAATTCTACCGGGTA
GGGGAGGCGCTTTTCCCAAGGCAGTCTGGAGCATGCGCTTTAGCAGCCCCGCTGGGCACTTGGCGCTACA
CAAGTGGCCTCTGGCCTCGCACACATTCCACATCCACCGGTAGGCGCCAACCGGCTCCGTTCTTTGGTGG
CCCCTTCGCGCCACCTTCTACTCCTCCCCTAGTCAGGAAGTTCCCCCCCGCCCCGCAGCTCGCGTCGTGC
AGGACGTGACAAATGGAAGTAGCACGTCTCACTAGTCTCGTGCAGATGGACAGCACCGCTGAGCAATGGA
AGCGGGTAGGCCTTTGGGGCAGCGGCCAATAGCAGCTTTGCTCCTTCGCTTTCTGGGCTCAGAGGCTGGG
AAGGGGTGGGTCCGGGGGCGGGCTCAGGGGCGGGCTCAGGGGCGGGGCGGGCGCCCGAAGGTCCTCCGGA
GGCCCGGCATTCTGCACGCTTCAAAAGCGCACGTCTGCCGCGCTGTTCTCCTCTTCCTCATCTCCGGGCC
TTTCGACCTGCATCCATCTAGATCTCGAGCAGCTGAAGCTTATGGAGAAGTTACTATTCCGAAGTTCCTA
TTCTCTAGAAAGTATAGGAACTTCGATCCCCCTCGATCCCCCGGGCTGCAGATCTGTAGGGCGCAGTAGT
CCAGGGTTTCCTTGATGATGTCATACTTATCCTGTCCCTTTTTTTTCCACAGCTCGCGGTTGAGGACAAA
CTCTTCGCGGTCTTTCCAGTGGGGATCGACGGTATCGATAAGCTTGCAGATCTGCGACTCTAGAGGATCT
GCGACTCTAGAGGATCATAATCAGCCATACCACATTTGTAGAGGTTTTACTTGCTTTAAAAAACCTCCCA
CACCTCCCCCTGAACCTGAAACATAAAATGAATGCAATTGTTGTTGTTAACTTGTTTATTGCAGCTTATA
ATGGTTACAAATAAAGCAATAGCATCACAAATTTCACAAATAAAGCATTTTTTTCACTGCATTCTAGTTG
TGGTTTGTCCAAACTCATCAATGTATCTTATCATGTCTGGATCTGCGACTCTAGAGGATCATAATCAGCC
ATACCACATTTGTAGAGGTTTTACTTGCTTTAAAAAACCTCCCACACCTCCCCCTGAACCTGAAACATAA
AATGAATGCAATTGTTGTTGTTAACTTGTTTATTGCAGCTTATAATGGTTACAAATAAAGCAATAGCATC
ACAAATTTCACAAATAAAGCATTTTTTTCACTGCATTCTAGTTGTGGTTTGTCCAAACTCATCAATGTAT
CTTATCATGTCTGGATCGAGTTTACCACTCCCTATCAGTGATAGAGAAAAGTGAAAGTCGAGTTTACCAC
TCCCTATCAGTGATAGAGAAAAGTGAAAGTCGAGTTTACCACTCCCTATCAGTGATAGAGAAAAGTGAAA
GTCGAGTTTACCACTCCCTATCAGTGATAGAGAAAAGTGAAAGTCGAGTTTACCACTCCCTATCAGTGAT
AGAGAAAAGTGAAAGTCGAGTTTACCACTCCCTATCAGTGATAGAGAAAAGTGAAAGTCGAGTTTACCAC
TCCCTATCAGTGATAGAGAAAAGTGAAAGTCGAGCTCGGTACCCGGGTCGAGGTAGGCGTGTACGGTGGG
AGGCCTATATAAGCAGAGCTCGTTTAGTGAACCGTCAGATCGCCTGGAGACGCCATCCACGCTGTTTTGA
CCTCCATAGAAGACACCGGGACCGATCCAGCCTCCGCGGCCCCGAATTCGATGGCCGCTTCGAGCAGACA
TGATAAGATACATTGATGAGTTTGGACAAACCACAACTAGAATGCAGTGAAAAAAATGCTTTATTTGTGA
AATTTGTGATGCTATTGCTTTATTTGTAACCATTATAAGCTGCAATAAACAAGTTAACAACAACAATTGC
ATTCATTTTATGTTTCAGGTTCAGGGGGAGGTGTGGGAGGTTTTTTAAAGCAAGTAAAACCTCTACAAAT
GTGGTAAAATCGGATCCACTAGATCTCGAGGGGGGGCCCGGTACCAGCTTTTGTTCCCTTTAGTGAGGGT
TAATTTCGAGCTTGGCGTAATCATGGTCATAGCTGTTTCCTGTGTGAAATTGTTATCCGCTCACAATTCC
ACACAACATACGAGCCGGAAGCATAAAGTGTAAAGCCTGGGGTGCCTAATGAGTGAGCTAACTCACATTA
ATTGCGTTGCGCTCACTGCCCGCTTTCCAGTCGGGAAACCTGTCGTGCCAGCTGCATTAATGAATCGGCC
AACGCGCGGGGAGAGGCGGTTTGCGTATTGGGCGCTCTTCCGCTTCCTCGCTCACTGACTCGCTGCGCTC
GGTCGTTCGGCTGCGGCGAGCGGTATCAGCTCACTCAAAGGCGGTAATACGGTTATCCACAGAATCAGGG
GATAACGCAGGAAAGAACATGTGAGCAAAAGGCCAGCAAAAGGCCAGGAACCGTAAAAAGGCCGCGTTGC
TGGCGTTTTTCCATAGGCTCCGCCCCCCTGACGAGCATCACAAAAATCGACGCTCAAGTCAGAGGTGGCG
AAACCCGACAGGACTATAAAGATACCAGGCGTTTCCCCCTGGAAGCTCCCTCGTGCGCTCTCCTGTTCCG
ACCCTGCCGCTTACCGGATACCTGTCCGCCTTTCTCCCTTCGGGAAGCGTGGCGCTTTCTCATAGCTCAC
GCTGTAGGTATCTCAGTTCGGTGTAGGTCGTTCGCTCCAAGCTGGGCTGTGTGCACGAACCCCCCGTTCA
GCCCGACCGCTGCGCCTTATCCGGTAACTATCGTCTTGAGTCCAACCCGGTAAGACACGACTTATCGCCA
CTGGCAGCAGCCACTGGTAACAGGATTAGCAGAGCGAGGTATGTAGGCGGTGCTACAGAGTTCTTGAAGT
GGTGGCCTAACTACGGCTACACTAGAAGAACAGTATTTGGTATCTGCGCTCTGCTGAAGCCAGTTACCTT
CGGAAAAAGAGTTGGTAGCTCTTGATCCGGCAAACAAACCACCGCTGGTAGCGGTGGTTTTTTTGTTTGC
AAGCAGCAGATTACGCGCAGAAAAAAAGGATCTCAAGAAGATCCTTTGATCTTTTCTACGGGGTCTGACG
CTCAGTGGAACGAAAACTCACGTTAAGGGATTTTGGTCATGAGATTATCAAAAAGGATCTTCACCTAGAT
CCTTTTAAATTAAAAATGAAGTTTTAAATCAATCTAAAGTATATATGAGTAAACTTGGTCTGACAGTTAC
CAATGCTTAATCAGTGAGGCACCTATCTCAGCGATCTGTCTATTTCGTTCATCCATAGTTGCCTGACTCC
CCGTCGTGTAGATAACTACGATACGGGAGGGCTTACCATCTGGCCCCAGTGCTGCAATGATACCGCGAGA
CCCACGCTCACCGGCTCCAGATTTATCAGCAATAAACCAGCCAGCCGGAAGGGCCGAGCGCAGAAGTGGT
CCTGCAACTTTATCCGCCTCCATCCAGTCTATTAATTGTTGCCGGGAAGCTAGAGTAAGTAGTTCGCCAG
TTAATAGTTTGCGCAACGTTGTTGCCATTGCTACAGGCATCGTGGTGTCACGCTCGTCGTTTGGTATGGC
TTCATTCAGCTCCGGTTCCCAACGATCAAGGCGAGTTACATGATCCCCCATGTTGTGCAAAAAAGCGGTT
AGCTCCTTCGGTCCTCCGATCGTTGTCAGAAGTAAGTTGGCCGCAGTGTTATCACTCATGGTTATGGCAG
CACTGCATAATTCTCTTACTGTCATGCCATCCGTAAGATGCTTTTCTGTGACTGGTGAGTACTCAACCAA
GTCATTCTGAGAATAGTGTATGCGGCGACCGAGTTGCTCTTGCCCGGCGTCAATACGGGATAATACCGCG
CCACATAGCAGAACTTTAAAAGTGCTCATCATTGGAAAACGTTCTTCGGGGCGAAAACTCTCAAGGATCT
TACCGCTGTTGAGATCCAGTTCGATGTAACCCACTCGTGCACCCAACTGATCTTCAGCATCTTTTACTTT
CACCAGCGTTTCTGGGTGAGCAAAAACAGGAAGGCAAAATGCCGCAAAAAAGGGAATAAGGGCGACACGG
AAATGTTGAATACTCATACTCTTCCTTTTTCAATATTATTGAAGCATTTATCAGGGTTATTGTCTCATGA
GCGGATACATATTTGAATGTATTTAGAAAAATAAACAAATAGGGGTTCCGCGCACATTTCCCCGAAAAGT
GCCAC
Features (pLannotate 1.2.2; 27 found; start..end, strand, type, name):
     30..458     -  rep_origin     f1 ori (sequence partly withheld): f1 bacteriophage origin of replication; arrow indicates direction of (+) strand synthesis
    463..620     -  CDS            lacZα (fragment): LacZα fragment of β-galactosidase; lacZ fragment
    623..641     +  promoter       T7 promoter: promoter for bacteriophage T7 RNA polymerase
    650..708     +  misc_feature   MCS (fragment): pBluescript multiple cloning site
    734..1233    +  promoter       PGK promoter: mouse phosphoglycerate kinase 1 promoter
   1289..1322    +  protein_bind   FRT (minimal): supports FLP-mediated excision but not integration (Turan and Bode, 2011) FLP recombinase from the Saccharomyces cerevisiae 2μ plasmid
   1333..1349    +  misc_feature   MCS (fragment): pBluescript multiple cloning site
   1355..1458    +  misc_feature   Ad SA: adenovirus major late transcript splice acceptor (Friedrich and Soriano, 1991)
   1464..1484    -  misc_feature   MCS (fragment): pBluescript multiple cloning site
   1521..1604    +  CDS            large T antigen (fragment): large T antigen from SV40 (simian virus 40)
   1627..1761    +  polyA_signal   SV40 poly(A) signal: SV40 polyadenylation signal
   1775..1858    +  CDS            large T antigen (fragment): large T antigen from SV40 (simian virus 40)
   1881..2015    +  polyA_signal   SV40 poly(A) signal: SV40 polyadenylation signal
   2027..2297    +  protein_bind   tetracycline response element: contains seven copies of the tetracycline operator tetO tetracycline repressor TetR
   2308..2325    +  misc_feature   MCS (fragment): pUC18/19 multiple cloning site
   2330..2368    +  promoter       minimal CMV promoter: human cytomegalovirus (CMV) immediate early promoter
   2492..2613    -  polyA_signal   SV40 poly(A) signal: SV40 polyadenylation signal
   2636..2704    -  CDS            large T antigen (fragment): large T antigen from SV40 (simian virus 40)
   2723..2743    +  misc_feature   MCS (fragment): pBluescript multiple cloning site
   2755..2773    -  promoter       T3 promoter: promoter for bacteriophage T3 RNA polymerase
   2818..2834    -  protein_bind   lac operator: The lac repressor binds to the lac operator to inhibit transcription in E. coli. This inhibition can be relieved by adding lactose or isopropyl-β-D-thiogalactopyranoside (IPTG). lac repressor encoded by lacI
   2842..2872    -  promoter       lac promoter: promoter for the E. coli lac operon
   2887..2908    -  protein_bind   CAP binding site: CAP binding activates transcription in the presence of cAMP. E. coli catabolite activator protein
   2921..3013    -  CDS            lacI (fragment): lac repressor; lacI; The lac repressor binds to the lac operator to inhibit transcription in E. coli. This inhibition can be relieved by adding lactose or isopropyl-β-D-thiogalactopyranoside (IPTG).
   3196..3784    -  rep_origin     ori: high-copy-number ColE1/pMB1/pBR322/pUC origin of replication
   3955..4815    -  CDS            AmpR: β-lactamase; bla; confers resistance to ampicillin, carbenicillin, and related antibiotics
   4816..4920    -  promoter       AmpR promoter: bla
