[The description below was written by a language model from this plasmid's Addgene catalogue record and pLannotate feature annotations shown in this document.]
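Description:
pgk-ATG-frt is a mouse targeting plasmid built on the pBluescriptII KS backbone and designed for FLP-mediated, site-specific integration of transgenes in embryonic stem cells. It is a high-copy plasmid in E. coli, carrying the ColE1/pUC origin, an f1 phage origin and an ampicillin resistance gene (AmpR, β-lactamase). The roughly 1.9 kb insert, pgk-ATG-frt-SAdpA-tetO, sits between SalI and BamHI sites in the polylinker, flanked by the T7 and T3 promoters and remnants of the lacZα cassette.

The insert begins with the mouse PGK promoter followed, as the name indicates, by an ATG start codon and a single FRT site. This layout fits a selection-restoring strategy, in which FLP recombination at a genomic FRT site places the promoter and start codon upstream of a promoterless, ATG-less resistance gene, so that only correct integrants become drug resistant. The record itself does not describe the genomic acceptor locus or name the marker. Downstream of the FRT lie an adenovirus major late splice acceptor and two tandem SV40 polyadenylation signals (the SAdpA element), which should capture and terminate transcripts reading in from upstream, insulating the expression unit that follows.

That unit is a tetracycline response element with seven tetO copies joined to a minimal CMV promoter, followed by a short unannotated interval and an SV40 poly(A) signal, which the feature table annotates on the reverse strand. No coding sequence is annotated there, so the plasmid appears to be an empty shuttle into which a gene of interest is cloned for tetracycline/doxycycline-inducible expression. According to the associated publication title, it is used to generate single-copy transgenic mice through site-specific integration in ES cells.
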