Addgene plasmid #20734: pgk-ATG-frt
Depositing lab: Rudolf Jaenisch. Depositing organization: Whitehead Institute for Biomedical Research. Publication: Efficient method to generate single-copy transgenic mice by site-specific integration in embryonic stem cells. Beard C, Hochedlinger K, Plath K, Wutz A, Jaenisch R. Genesis. 2006 Jan . 44(1):23-8. 10.1002/gene.20180 PubMed 16400644.
Backbone
  Vector backbone: pBluescriptII KS
  Backbone size w/o insert (bp): 2970
  Vector type: Mouse Targeting
Growth in bacteria
  Bacterial resistance: Ampicillin, 100 μg/mL
  Growth temperature: 37°C
  Growth strain: DH5alpha
  Copy number: High Copy
Gene/Insert
  Gene/Insert name: pgk-ATG-frt-SAdpA-tetO
  Insert size (bp): 1902
  Cloning method: Restriction Enzyme; 5′ cloning site SalI (not destroyed); 3′ cloning site BamHI (not destroyed)
  Sequencing primers: 5′ T7; 3′ T3
Terms and licenses: Academic/Nonprofit Terms; Industry Terms: Not Available to Industry
How to cite: pgk-ATG-frt was a gift from Rudolf Jaenisch (Addgene plasmid # 20734)
