>Addgene plasmid #20734 | pgk-ATG-frt | addgene partial sequence | sequence record 53330 | T7 5'-TAATACGACTCACTATAGGG-3'
AGAACTAGTGGATCCCCCGGGCTGCAGGAATTAATTCGTCGACCTCGAAATTCTACCGGGTAGGGGAGGC
GCTTTTCCCAAGGCAGTCTGGAGCATGCGCTTTAGCAGCCCCGCTGGGCACTTGGCGCTACACAAGTGGC
CTCTGGCCTCGCACACATTCCACATCCACCGGTAGGCGCCAACCGGCTCCGTTCTTTGGTGGCCCCTTCG
CGCCACCTTCTACTCCTCCCCTAGTCAGGAAGTTCCCCCCCGCCCCGCAGCTCGCGTCGTGCAGGACGTG
ACAAATGGAAGTAGCACGTCTCACTAGTCTCGTGCAGATGGACAGCACCGCTGAGCAATGGAAGCGGGTA
GGCCTTTGGGGCAGCGGCCAATAGCAGCTTTGCTCCTTCGCTTTCTGGGCTCAGAGGCTGGGAAGGGGTG
GGTCCGGGGGCGGGCTCAGGGGCGGGCTCAGGGGCGGGGCGGGCGCCCGAAGGTCCTCCGGAGGCCCGGC
ATTCTGCACGCTTCAAAAGCGCACGTCTGCCGCGCTGTTCTCCTCTTCCTCATCTCCGGGCCTTTCGACC
TGCATCCATCTAGATCTCGAGCAGCTGAAGCTTATGGAGAAGTTACTATTCCGAAGTTCCTATTCTCTAG
AAAGTATAGGAACTTCG
