>Addgene plasmid #20734 | pgk-ATG-frt | addgene partial sequence | sequence record 94146 | M13-Rev 5'-CAGGAAACAGCTATGACC-3'
CCTCACTAAAGGGAACAAAAGCTGGTACCGGGCCCCCCCTCGAGATCTAGTGGATCCGATTTTACCACAT
TTGTAGAGGTTTTACTTGCTTTAAAAAACCTCCCACACCTCCCCCTGAACCTGAAACATAAAATGAATGC
AATTGTTGTTGTTAACTTGTTTATTGCAGCTTATAATGGTTACAAATAAAGCAATAGCATCACAAATTTC
ACAAATAAAGCATTTTTTTCACTGCATTCTAGTTGTGGTTTGTCCAAACTCATCAATGTATCTTATCATG
TCTGCTCGAAGCGGCCATCGAATTCGGGGCCGCGGAGGCTGGATCGGTCCCGGTGTCTTCTATGGAGGTC
AAAACAGCGTGGATGGCGTCTCCAGGCGATCTGACGGTTCACTAAACGAGCTCTGCTTATATAGGCCTCC
CACCGTACACGCCTACCTCGACCCGGGTACCGAGCTCGACTTTCACTTTTCTCTATCACTGATAGGGAGT
GGTAAACTCGACTTTCACTTTTCTCTA
